Addgene plasmid #35379: FLAG-p54
Depositing lab: Benjamin Blencowe. Depositing organization: University of Toronto. Publication: Role for PSF in mediating transcriptional activator-dependent stimulation of pre-mRNA processing in vivo. Rosonina E, Ip JY, Calarco JA, Bakowski MA, Emili A, McCracken S, Tucker P, Ingles CJ, Blencowe BJ. Mol Cell Biol. 2005 Aug;25(15):6734-46. 10.1128/MCB.25.15.6734-6746.2005 PubMed 16024807.
Backbone
  Vector backbone: pCMVmyc
  Backbone size w/o insert (bp): 3800
  Vector type: Mammalian Expression
Growth in bacteria
  Bacterial resistance: Ampicillin, 100 μg/mL
  Growth temperature: 37°C
  Growth strain: DH5alpha
  Copy number: High Copy
Gene/Insert
  Gene/Insert name: p54 (alt name: p54(nrb)/NonO)
  Species: H. sapiens (human)
  Mutation: A464V
  Entrez Gene: NONO (a.k.a. MRXS34, NMT55, NRB54, P54, P54NRB, PPP1R114)
  Promoter: CMV
  Tag / fusion protein: FLAG (N terminal on backbone)
  Cloning method: Restriction Enzyme; 5′ cloning site BamHI (unknown if destroyed); 3′ cloning site XhoI (unknown if destroyed)
  Sequencing primers: 5′ CMV-Fwd
Terms and licenses: Academic/Nonprofit Terms; Industry Terms: Not Available to Industry
How to cite: FLAG-p54 was a gift from Benjamin Blencowe (Addgene plasmid # 35379 ; http://n2t.net/addgene:35379 ; RRID:Addgene_35379)
