[The description below was written by a language model from this plasmid's Addgene catalogue record.]
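Description:
FLAG-p54 is a mammalian expression plasmid built on the pCMVmyc backbone (about 3.8 kb without the insert) that drives production of human p54, also known as p54(nrb) or NonO and encoded by the NONO gene. The coding sequence was inserted by restriction cloning between BamHI and XhoI sites, downstream of the CMV promoter, a strong constitutive viral promoter widely used for high-level transient expression in cultured mammalian cells. The protein is expressed with an N-terminal FLAG epitope supplied by the backbone, which allows detection by immunoblotting or immunofluorescence and recovery by anti-FLAG immunoprecipitation without needing an antibody against p54 itself. Although the backbone name suggests a myc-tagged parent vector, the record lists only FLAG as the tag. The insert carries an A464V substitution relative to the reference sequence; the record does not say whether this is a deliberate change or an incidental variant, nor whether it has any functional effect.

In bacteria the plasmid is maintained at high copy number under ampicillin selection. The record names no mammalian selection marker, and no feature table is provided, so the origin of replication, polyadenylation signal and other backbone elements are not documented here. The associated study concerns the role of PSF, a known partner of p54(nrb), in activator-dependent stimulation of pre-mRNA processing in vivo. This suggests the construct is suited to overexpressing tagged p54 in mammalian cells to examine its interactions and its contribution to coupling transcription with RNA processing.
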