>Addgene plasmid #35379 | FLAG-p54 | addgene partial sequence | sequence record 44290 | CMV-F 5'-CGCAAATGGGCGGTAGGCGTG-3'
TAGCGAGCTCTCTGGCTACTAGAGAACCCACTGCTTACTGGCTTATCGAAATTAATACGACTCACTATAG
GGAGACCCAAGCTTAGCCACCATGGACTACAAAGACGATGACGATAAAGCAAGGGATCCAATGCAGAGTA
ATAAAACTTTTAACTTGGAGAAGCAAAACCATACTCCAAGAAAGCATCATCAACATCACCACCAGCAGCA
GCACCACCAGCAGCAACAGCAGCAGCCGCCACCACCGCCAATACCTGCAAATGGGCAACAGGCCAGCAGC
CAAAATGAAGGCTTGACTATTGACCTGAAGAATTTTAGAAAACCAGGAGAGAAGACCTTCACCCAACGAA
GCCGTCTTTTTGTGGGAAATCTTCCTCCCGACATCACTGAGGAAGAAATGAGGAAACTATTTGAGAAATA
TGGAAAGGCAGGCGAAGTCTTCATTCATAAGGATAAAGGATTTGGCTTTATCCGCTTGGAAACCCGAACC
CTAGCGGAGATTGCCAAAGTGGAGCTGGACAATATGCCACTCCGTGGAAAGCAGCTGCGTGTGCGCTTTG
CCTGCCATAGTGCATCCCTTACAGTTCGAAACCTTCCTCAGTATGTGTCCAACGAACTGCTGGAAGAAGC
CTTTTCTGTGTTTGGCCAGGTAGAGAGGGCTGTAGTCATTGTGGATGATCGAGGAAGGCCCTCAGGAAAA
GGCATTGTTGAGTTCTCAGGGAAGCCAGCTGCTCGGAAAGCTCTGGACAGATGCAGTGAAGGCTCCTTCC
TGCTAACCACATTTCCTCGTCCTGTGACTGTGGAGCCCATGGACCAGTTAGATGATGAAGAGGGACTTCC
