LOCUS       Exported 6831 bp ds-DNA circular SYN 12-MAY-2021
DEFINITION  synthetic circular DNA
ACCESSION   .
VERSION     .
KEYWORDS    FLAG-p54
SOURCE      synthetic DNA construct
  ORGANISM  synthetic DNA construct
REFERENCE   1 (bases 1 to 6831)
  AUTHORS   Rosonina E, Ip JY, Calarco JA, Bakowski MA, Emili A, McCracken S,
            Tucker P, Ingles CJ, Blencowe BJ
  TITLE     Role for PSF in mediating transcriptional activator-dependent
            stimulation of pre-mRNA processing in vivo.
  JOURNAL   Mol Cell Biol. 2005 Aug;25(15):6734-46.
  PUBMED    16024807
REFERENCE   2 (bases 1 to 6831)
  AUTHORS   .
  TITLE     Direct Submission
  JOURNAL   Exported May 12, 2021 from SnapGene Server 1.1.58
            http://www.snapgene.com
FEATURES             Location/Qualifiers
     source          1..6831
                     /organism="synthetic DNA construct"
                     /mol_type="other DNA"
     primer_bind     complement(63..80)
                     /label=L4440
                     /note="L4440 vector, forward primer"
     rep_origin      complement(234..822)
                     /direction=LEFT
                     /label=ori
                     /note="high-copy-number ColE1/pMB1/pBR322/pUC origin of
                     replication"
     primer_bind     complement(314..333)
                     /label=pBR322ori-F
                     /note="pBR322 origin, forward primer"
     CDS             complement(993..1853)
                     /codon_start=1
                     /gene="bla"
                     /product="beta-lactamase"
                     /label=AmpR
                     /note="confers resistance to ampicillin, carbenicillin, and
                     related antibiotics"
                     /translation="MSIQHFRVALIPFFAAFCLPVFAHPETLVKVKDAEDQLGARVGYI
                     ELDLNSGKILESFRPEERFPMMSTFKVLLCGAVLSRIDAGQEQLGRRIHYSQNDLVEYS
                     PVTEKHLTDGMTVRELCSAAITMSDNTAANLLLTTIGGPKELTAFLHNMGDHVTRLDRW
                     EPELNEAIPNDERDTTMPVAMATTLRKLLTGELLTLASRQQLIDWMEADKVAGPLLRSA
                     LPAGWFIADKSGAGERGSRGIIAALGPDGKPSRIVVIYTTGSQATMDERNRQIAEIGAS
                     LIKHW"
     primer_bind     1616..1635
                     /label=Amp-R
                     /note="Ampicillin resistance gene, reverse primer"
     promoter        complement(1854..1958)
                     /gene="bla"
                     /label=AmpR promoter
     primer_bind     complement(2033..2052)
                     /label=pRS-marker
                     /note="pRS vectors, use to sequence yeast selectable
                     marker"
     enhancer        2224..2603
                     /label=CMV enhancer
                     /note="human cytomegalovirus immediate early enhancer"
     promoter        2604..2807
                     /label=CMV promoter
                     /note="human cytomegalovirus (CMV) immediate early
                     promoter"
     primer_bind     2758..2778
                     /label=CMV-F
                     /note="Human CMV immediate early promoter, forward primer"
     primer_bind     2852..2871
                     /label=T7
                     /note="T7 promoter, forward primer"
     promoter        2852..2870
                     /label=T7 promoter
                     /note="promoter for bacteriophage T7 RNA polymerase"
     regulatory      2885..2894
                     /regulatory_class="other"
                     /note="vertebrate consensus sequence for strong initiation
                     of translation (Kozak, 1987)"
     CDS             2894..2917
                     /codon_start=1
                     /product="FLAG(R) epitope tag, followed by an enterokinase
                     cleavage site"
                     /label=FLAG
                     /translation="DYKDDDDK"
     promoter        complement(4373..4391)
                     /label=SP6 promoter
                     /note="promoter for bacteriophage SP6 RNA polymerase"
     primer_bind     complement(4374..4391)
                     /label=SP6
                     /note="SP6 promoter, forward primer"
     primer_bind     complement(4411..4428)
                     /label=BGH-rev
                     /note="Bovine growth hormone terminator, reverse primer.
                     Also called BGH reverse"
     polyA_signal    4417..4641
                     /label=bGH poly(A) signal
                     /note="bovine growth hormone polyadenylation signal"
     rep_origin      4687..5115
                     /direction=RIGHT
                     /label=f1 ori
                     /note="f1 bacteriophage origin of replication; arrow
                     indicates direction of (+) strand synthesis"
     primer_bind     complement(4774..4793)
                     /label=F1ori-R
                     /note="F1 origin, reverse primer"
     primer_bind     4984..5005
                     /label=F1ori-F
                     /note="F1 origin, forward primer"
     primer_bind     complement(5124..5144)
                     /label=pBABE 3'
                     /note="SV40 enhancer, reverse primer for pBABE vectors"
     promoter        5129..5458
                     /label=SV40 promoter
                     /note="SV40 enhancer and early promoter"
     rep_origin      5309..5444
                     /label=SV40 ori
                     /note="SV40 origin of replication"
     primer_bind     5371..5390
                     /label=SV40pro-F
                     /note="SV40 promoter/origin, forward primer"
     CDS             5525..6319
                     /codon_start=1
                     /gene="aph(3')-II (or nptII)"
                     /product="aminoglycoside phosphotransferase from Tn5"
                     /label=NeoR/KanR
                     /note="confers resistance to neomycin, kanamycin, and G418
                     (Geneticin(R))"
                     /translation="MIEQDGLHAGSPAAWVERLFGYDWAQQTIGCSDAAVFRLSAQGRP
                     VLFVKTDLSGALNELQDEAARLSWLATTGVPCAAVLDVVTEAGRDWLLLGEVPGQDLLS
                     SHLAPAEKVSIMADAMRRLHTLDPATCPFDHQAKHRIERARTRMEAGLVDQDDLDEEHQ
                     GLAPAELFARLKARMPDGEDLVVTHGDACLPNIMVENGRFSGFIDCGRLGVADRYQDIA
                     LATRDIAEELGGEWADRFLVLYGIAAPDSQRIAFYRLLDEFF"
     primer_bind     complement(5579..5598)
                     /label=Neo-R
                     /note="Neomycin resistance gene, reverse primer"
     primer_bind     6189..6208
                     /label=Neo-F
                     /note="Neomycin resistance gene, forward primer"
     polyA_signal    6493..6614
                     /label=SV40 poly(A) signal
                     /note="SV40 polyadenylation signal"
     primer_bind     complement(6530..6549)
                     /label=SV40pA-R
                     /note="SV40 polyA, reverse primer"
     primer_bind     6584..6603
                     /label=EBV-rev
                     /note="SV40 polyA terminator, reverse primer"
     primer_bind     complement(6663..6679)
                     /label=M13 rev
                     /note="common sequencing primer, one of multiple similar
                     variants"
     primer_bind     complement(6663..6679)
                     /label=M13 Reverse
                     /note="In lacZ gene. Also called M13-rev"
     primer_bind     complement(6676..6698)
                     /label=M13/pUC Reverse
                     /note="In lacZ gene"
     protein_bind    6687..6703
                     /label=lac operator
                     /bound_moiety="lac repressor encoded by lacI"
                     /note="The lac repressor binds to the lac operator to
                     inhibit transcription in E. coli. This inhibition can be
                     relieved by adding lactose or
                     isopropyl-beta-D-thiogalactopyranoside (IPTG)."
     promoter        complement(6711..6741)
                     /label=lac promoter
                     /note="promoter for the E. coli lac operon"
     protein_bind    6756..6777
                     /label=CAP binding site
                     /bound_moiety="E. coli catabolite activator protein"
                     /note="CAP binding activates transcription in the presence
                     of cAMP."
ORIGIN
        1 cattaatgaa tcggccaacg cgcggggaga ggcggtttgc gtattgggcg ctcttccgct
       61 tcctcgctca ctgactcgct gcgctcggtc gttcggctgc ggcgagcggt atcagctcac
      121 tcaaaggcgg taatacggtt atccacagaa tcaggggata acgcaggaaa gaacatgtga
      181 gcaaaaggcc agcaaaaggc caggaaccgt aaaaaggccg cgttgctggc gtttttccat
      241 aggctccgcc cccctgacga gcatcacaaa aatcgacgct caagtcagag gtggcgaaac
      301 ccgacaggac tataaagata ccaggcgttt ccccctggaa gctccctcgt gcgctctcct
      361 gttccgaccc tgccgcttac cggatacctg tccgcctttc tcccttcggg aagcgtggcg
      421 ctttctcata gctcacgctg taggtatctc agttcggtgt aggtcgttcg ctccaagctg
      481 ggctgtgtgc acgaaccccc cgttcagccc gaccgctgcg ccttatccgg taactatcgt
      541 cttgagtcca acccggtaag acacgactta tcgccactgg cagcagccac tggtaacagg
      601 attagcagag cgaggtatgt aggcggtgct acagagttct tgaagtggtg gcctaactac
      661 ggctacacta gaagaacagt atttggtatc tgcgctctgc tgaagccagt taccttcgga
      721 aaaagagttg gtagctcttg atccggcaaa caaaccaccg ctggtagcgg tggttttttt
      781 gtttgcaagc agcagattac gcgcagaaaa aaaggatctc aagaagatcc tttgatcttt
      841 tctacggggt ctgacgctca gtggaacgaa aactcacgtt aagggatttt ggtcatgaga
      901 ttatcaaaaa ggatcttcac ctagatcctt ttaaattaaa aatgaagttt taaatcaatc
      961 taaagtatat atgagtaaac ttggtctgac agttaccaat gcttaatcag tgaggcacct
     1021 atctcagcga tctgtctatt tcgttcatcc atagttgcct gactccccgt cgtgtagata
     1081 actacgatac gggagggctt accatctggc cccagtgctg caatgatacc gcgagaccca
     1141 cgctcaccgg ctccagattt atcagcaata aaccagccag ccggaagggc cgagcgcaga
     1201 agtggtcctg caactttatc cgcctccatc cagtctatta attgttgccg ggaagctaga
     1261 gtaagtagtt cgccagttaa tagtttgcgc aacgttgttg ccattgctac aggcatcgtg
     1321 gtgtcacgct cgtcgtttgg tatggcttca ttcagctccg gttcccaacg atcaaggcga
     1381 gttacatgat cccccatgtt gtgcaaaaaa gcggttagct ccttcggtcc tccgatcgtt
     1441 gtcagaagta agttggccgc agtgttatca ctcatggtta tggcagcact gcataattct
     1501 cttactgtca tgccatccgt aagatgcttt tctgtgactg gtgagtactc aaccaagtca
     1561 ttctgagaat agtgtatgcg gcgaccgagt tgctcttgcc cggcgtcaat acgggataat
     1621 accgcgccac atagcagaac tttaaaagtg ctcatcattg gaaaacgttc ttcggggcga
     1681 aaactctcaa ggatcttacc gctgttgaga tccagttcga tgtaacccac tcgtgcaccc
     1741 aactgatctt cagcatcttt tactttcacc agcgtttctg ggtgagcaaa aacaggaagg
     1801 caaaatgccg caaaaaaggg aataagggcg acacggaaat gttgaatact catactcttc
     1861 ctttttcaat attattgaag catttatcag ggttattgtc tcatgagcgg atacatattt
     1921 gaatgtattt agaaaaataa acaaataggg gttccgcgca catttccccg aaaagtgcca
     1981 cctgacgtcg acggatcggg agatctcccg atcccctatg gtgcactctc agtacaatct
     2041 gctctgatgc cgcatagtta agccagtatc tgctccctgc ttgtgtgttg gaggtcgctg
     2101 agtagtgcgc gagcaaaatt taagctacaa caaggcaagg cttgaccgac aattgcatga
     2161 agaatctgct tagggttagg cgttttgcgc tgcttcgcga tgtacgggcc agatatacgc
     2221 gttgacattg attattgact agttattaat agtaatcaat tacggggtca ttagttcata
     2281 gcccatatat ggagttccgc gttacataac ttacggtaaa tggcccgcct ggctgaccgc
     2341 ccaacgaccc ccgcccattg acgtcaataa tgacgtatgt tcccatagta acgccaatag
     2401 ggactttcca ttgacgtcaa tgggtggagt atttacggta aactgcccac ttggcagtac
     2461 atcaagtgta tcatatgcca agtacgcccc ctattgacgt caatgacggt aaatggcccg
     2521 cctggcatta tgcccagtac atgaccttat gggactttcc tacttggcag tacatctacg
     2581 tattagtcat cgctattacc atggtgatgc ggttttggca gtacatcaat gggcgtggat
     2641 agcggtttga ctcacgggga tttccaagtc tccaccccat tgacgtcaat gggagtttgt
     2701 tttggcacca aaatcaacgg gactttccaa aatgtcgtaa caactccgcc ccattgacgc
     2761 aaatgggcgg taggcgtgta cggtgggagg tctatataag cagagctctc tggctaacta
     2821 gagaacccac tgcttactgg cttatcgaaa ttaatacgac tcactatagg gagacccaag
     2881 cttagccacc atggactaca aagacgatga cgataaagca agggatccaa tgcagagtaa
     2941 taaaactttt aacttggaga agcaaaacca tactccaaga aagcatcatc aacatcacca
     3001 ccagcagcag caccaccagc agcaacagca gcagccgcca ccaccgccaa tacctgcaaa
     3061 tgggcaacag gccagcagcc aaaatgaagg cttgactatt gacctgaaga attttagaaa
     3121 accaggagag aagaccttca cccaacgaag ccgtcttttt gtgggaaatc ttcctcccga
     3181 catcactgag gaagaaatga ggaaactatt tgagaaatat ggaaaggcag gcgaagtctt
     3241 cattcataag gataaaggat ttggctttat ccgcttggaa acccgaaccc tagcggagat
     3301 tgccaaagtg gagctggaca atatgccact ccgtggaaag cagctgcgtg tgcgctttgc
     3361 ctgccatagt gcatccctta cagttcgaaa ccttcctcag tatgtgtcca acgaactgct
     3421 ggaagaagcc ttttctgtgt ttggccaggt agagagggct gtagtcattg tggatgatcg
     3481 aggaaggccc tcaggaaaag gcattgttga gttctcaggg aagccagctg ctcggaaagc
     3541 tctggacaga tgcagtgaag gctccttcct gctaaccaca tttcctcgtc ctgtgactgt
     3601 ggagcccatg gaccagttag atgatgaaga gggacttcca gagaagctgg ttataaaaaa
     3661 ccagcaattt cacaaggaac gagagcagcc acccagattt gcacagcctg gctcctttga
     3721 gtatgaatat gccatgcgct ggaaggcact cattgagatg gagaagcagc agcaggacca
     3781 agtggaccgc aacatcaagg aggctcgtga gaagctggag atggagatgg aagctgcacg
     3841 ccatgagcac caggtcatgc taatgagaca ggatttgatg aggcgccaag aagaacttcg
     3901 gaggatggaa gagctgcaca accaagaggt gcaaaaacga aagcaactgg agctcaggca
     3961 ggaggaagag cgcaggcgcc gtgaagaaga gatgcggcgg cagcaagaag aaatgatgcg
     4021 gcgacagcag gaaggattca agggaacctt ccctgatgcg agagagcagg agattcggat
     4081 gggtcagatg gctatgggag gtgctatggg cataaacaac agaggtgcca tgccccctgc
     4141 tcctgtgcca gctggtaccc cagctcctcc aggacctgcc actatgatgc cggatggaac
     4201 tttgggattg accccaccaa caactgaacg ctttggtcag gctgctacaa tggaaggaat
     4261 tggggcaatt ggtggaactc ctcctgcatt caaccgtgca gctcctggag ctgaatttgt
     4321 cccaaacaaa cgtcgccgat actaactcga gcatgcatct agagggccct attctatagt
     4381 gtcacctaaa tgctagagct cgctgatcag cctcgactgt gccttctagt tgccagccat
     4441 ctgttgtttg cccctccccc gtgccttcct tgaccctgga aggtgccact cccactgtcc
     4501 tttcctaata aaatgaggaa attgcatcgc attgtctgag taggtgtcat tctattctgg
     4561 ggggtggggt ggggcaggac agcaaggggg aggattggga agacaatagc aggcatgctg
     4621 gggatgcggt gggctctatg gcttctgagg cggaaagaac cagctggggc tctagggggt
     4681 atccccnnnn nnnnnnnnnn nnnnnnnnnn nnnnnnnnnn nnnnnnnnnn nnnnnnnnnn
     4741 nnnnnnnnnn nnnnnnnnnn nnnnnnnnnn nnnnnnnnnn nnnnnnnnnn nnnnnnnnnn
     4801 nnnnnnnnnn cnnnnnnnnn nnnnnnnnnn nnnnnnnnnn nnnnnnnnnn nnnnnnnnnn
     4861 nnnnnnnnnn nnnnnnnnnn nnnnnnnnnn nnnnnnnnnn nnannnnnnn nnnnnnnnnn
     4921 nnnnnnnnnn nnnnnnnnnn nnnnnnnnnn nncctttgac gttggagtcc acgttcttta
     4981 atagtggact cttgttccaa actggaacaa cactcaaccc tatctcggtc tattcttttg
     5041 atttataagg gattttgccg atttcggcct attggttaaa aaatgagctg atttaacaaa
     5101 aatttaacgc gaattaattc tgtggaatgt gtgtcagtta gggtgtggaa agtccccagg
     5161 ctccccagca ggcagaagta tgcaaagcat gcatctcaat tagtcagcaa ccaggtgtgg
     5221 aaagtcccca ggctccccag caggcagaag tatgcaaagc atgcatctca attagtcagc
     5281 aaccatagtc ccgcccctaa ctccgcccat cccgccccta actccgccca gttccgccca
     5341 ttctccgccc catggctgac taattttttt tatttatgca gaggccgagg ccgcctctgc
     5401 ctctgagcta ttccagaagt agtgaggagg cttttttgga ggcctaggct tttgcaaaaa
     5461 gctcccggga gcttgtatat ccattttcgg atctgatcaa gagacaggat gaggatcgtt
     5521 tcgcatgatt gaacaagatg gattgcacgc aggttctccg gccgcttggg tggagaggct
     5581 attcggctat gactgggcac aacagacaat cggctgctct gatgccgccg tgttccggct
     5641 gtcagcgcag gggcgcccgg ttctttttgt caagaccgac ctgtccggtg ccctgaatga
     5701 actgcaggac gaggcagcgc ggctatcgtg gctggccacg acgggcgttc cttgcgcagc
     5761 tgtgctcgac gttgtcactg aagcgggaag ggactggctg ctattgggcg aagtgccggg
     5821 gcaggatctc ctgtcatctc accttgctcc tgccgagaaa gtatccatca tggctgatgc
     5881 aatgcggcgg ctgcatacgc ttgatccggc tacctgccca ttcgaccacc aagcgaaaca
     5941 tcgcatcgag cgagcacgta ctcggatgga agccggtctt gtcgatcagg atgatctgga
     6001 cgaagagcat caggggctcg cgccagccga actgttcgcc aggctcaagg cgcgcatgcc
     6061 cgacggcgag gatctcgtcg tgacccatgg cgatgcctgc ttgccgaata tcatggtgga
     6121 aaatggccgc ttttctggat tcatcgactg tggccggctg ggtgtggcgg accgctatca
     6181 ggacatagcg ttggctaccc gtgatattgc tgaagagctt ggcggcgaat gggctgaccg
     6241 cttcctcgtg ctttacggta tcgccgctcc cgattcgcag cgcatcgcct tctatcgcct
     6301 tcttgacgag ttcttctgag cgggactctg gggttcgaaa tgaccgacca agcgacgccc
     6361 aacctgccat cacgagattt cgattccacc gccgccttct atgaaaggtt gggcttcgga
     6421 atcgttttcc gggacgccgg ctggatgatc ctccagcgcg gggatctcat gctggagttc
     6481 ttcgcccacc ccaacttgtt tattgcagct tataatggtt acaaataaag caatagcatc
     6541 acaaatttca caaataaagc atttttttca ctgcattcta gttgtggttt gtccaaactc
     6601 atcaatgtat cttatcatgt ctgtataccg tcgacctcta gctagagctt ggcgtaatca
     6661 tggtcatagc tgtttcctgt gtgaaattgt tatccgctca caattccaca caacatacga
     6721 gccggaagca taaagtgtaa agcctggggt gcctaatgag tgagctaact cacattaatt
     6781 gcgttgcgct cactgcccgc tttccagtcg ggaaacctgt cgtgccagct g
//
